Addgene plasmid #51698: pCDNA3-ySet2
Purpose: Expresses full length yeast Set 2 gene in a mamalian expression vector
Depositing lab: Tom Misteli. Depositing organization: National Cancer Institute (NCI). Publication: Regulation of alternative splicing by histone modifications. Luco RF, Pan Q, Tominaga K, Blencowe BJ, Pereira-Smith OM, Misteli T. Science. 2010 Feb 19;327(5968):996-1000. doi: 10.1126/science.1184208. Epub 2010 Feb 4. PubMed 20133523.
Backbone
  Vector backbone: pcDNA3.1 +
  Backbone manufacturer: commercial
  Backbone size w/o insert (bp): 5400
  Total vector size (bp): 7600
  Modifications to backbone: none
  Vector type: Mammalian Expression
Growth in bacteria
  Bacterial resistance: Ampicillin, 100 μg/mL
  Growth temperature: 37°C
  Growth strain: DH10B
  Copy number: Unknown
Gene/Insert
  Gene/Insert name: yeast Set2 (alt name: SETD2)
  Species: S. cerevisiae (budding yeast)
  Insert size (bp): 2200
  GenBank ID: NC_001142.9 NM_001181601
  Entrez Gene: SET2 (a.k.a. YJL168C, EZL1, KMT3)
  Promoter: CMV
  Tag / fusion protein: C-terminal FLAG
  Cloning method: Restriction Enzyme; 5′ cloning site BamHI (not destroyed); 3′ cloning site XhoI (not destroyed)
  Sequencing primers: 5′ NA; 3′ NA
Terms and licenses: Academic/Nonprofit Terms; Industry Terms: Not Available to Industry
How to cite: pCDNA3-ySet2 was a gift from Tom Misteli (Addgene plasmid # 51698 ; http://n2t.net/addgene:51698 ; RRID:Addgene_51698)
