[The description below was written by a language model from this plasmid's Addgene catalogue record.]
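Description:
pCDNA3-ySet2 is a mammalian expression plasmid built on the commercial pcDNA3.1(+) backbone, recorded as unmodified apart from the insert. The backbone is about 5.4 kb and the complete construct about 7.6 kb. It is propagated in E. coli under ampicillin selection; the copy number is listed as unknown. No feature table accompanies the record, so other backbone elements, such as the origin of replication, polyadenylation signal or any mammalian selection marker, are not documented here for this construct.

The payload is the full-length SET2 open reading frame from Saccharomyces cerevisiae (also known as YJL168C, EZL1 or KMT3; roughly 2.2 kb), cloned by restriction digestion between BamHI and XhoI sites, both of which remain intact. Transcription is driven by the CMV promoter, a strong constitutive viral promoter widely used for high-level expression in transfected mammalian cells. The protein carries a C-terminal FLAG epitope, which allows detection or immunoprecipitation with anti-FLAG antibodies. Set2 is the yeast histone methyltransferase that modifies histone H3 at lysine 36, and the record lists SETD2, the mammalian counterpart, as an alternative name.

The stated purpose is simply to express full-length yeast Set2 in mammalian cells. The associated publication concerns the regulation of alternative splicing by histone modifications, which suggests the plasmid was used to overexpress this methyltransferase and alter H3K36 methylation when examining links between chromatin marks and splice-site choice, although the record does not spell out the specific experiments.
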