>Addgene plasmid #51698 | pCDNA3-ySet2 | addgene partial sequence | sequence record 82784 | CMV-F 5'-CGCAAATGGGCGGTAGGCGTG-3'
TGGGGCTTTAGCGAGCTCTCTGGCTACTAGAGAACCCACTGCTTACTGGCTTATCGAAATTAATACGACT
CACTATAGGGAGACCCAAGCTGGCTAGCGTTTAAACTTAAGCTTGGTACCGAGCTCGGATCCATGTCGAA
GAACCAAAGTGTGAGTGCGTCGGAAGATGAAAAAGAAATACTGAATAACAACGCTGAGGGCCATAAACCT
CAAAGGCTTTTTGATCAAGAGCCTGATCTCACAGAGGAAGCATTGACCAAATTTGAAAACTTGGATGACT
GTATATATGCGAACAAGAGGATCGGAACATTTAAGAATAATGATTTCATGGAATGTGACTGTTATGAAGA
ATTCTCAGATGGCGTCAACCATGCCTGTGACGAGGATTCTGACTGTATCAATAGACTTACGTTGATAGAA
TGTGTCAACGATTTGTGTTCATCTTGTGGTAATGATTGTCAAAATCAGAGATTTCAAAAGAAGCAGTACG
CTCCGATAGCCATATTTAAAACAAAGCATAAAGGTTATGGCGTAAGAGCCGAACAGGACATAGAAGCCAA
CCAGTTCATTTACGAGTACAAAGGTGAGGTGATCGAGGAGATGGAATTTAGAGATAGGTTAATAGACTAT
GACCAACGTCATTTCAAGCATTTTTATTTTATGATGTTACAGAACGGAGAATTCATTGACGCCACAATAA
AGGGTTCGTTGGCCAGATTTTGCAATCACTCTTGCAGCCCCAATGCATATGTTAATAAATGGGTTGTTAA
GGATAAGCTACGCATGGGAATATTTGCTCAAAGAAAAATTTTAAAAGGTGAGGAAATCACTTTTGATTAT
AATGTGGATCGTTATGGTGCTCAAGCTCAGAAATGCTACTGTGAGGAGC
