>Addgene plasmid #51698 | pCDNA3-ySet2 | addgene partial sequence | sequence record 82785 | BGH-rev 5'-TAGAAGGCACAGTCGAGG-3'
GACCGAGGTCGACTTACTTGTCATCGTCGTCCTTGTAGTCTGATGATGTTGAAGGTGGAGGAGAAGACAT
CCTTGTTGATGCTGATGATAATGCCAACGCCTTTTTTTGCTTCTTCTTGAGGATAATCTTATCCATGTAT
GAATTTATGAATTCTTTAACTTTATGCCTTTTTCCTTTGGTTAAGTCATCAGGCGGCGCTCTTGAAGAAT
CTTTTTTAAGTTCCTTTGTAGTTAGGATTTTCACGATGTCTTTAGCACATTGTTTAATGTTTTCATGATC
AAATTGTTTACTTTGTGGGTTTTTTTTTATTAAGTTGGGTACAAAAGATGCAAAGAATTTATTCCAGTTG
TGCTCTAGTCTTTGGGACTGGGAGACCGTTTTTCTTTTCAACCGCTTAGCCTCTTTTGCTTCCACTAGTT
TTTTGGCCTCTTCCTTTTGTAACTCCTTCTGTTTGTTGGCCTCCGCTATAATATCCTCCAAAACGCTTTT
TCTTTCATTCTCAAGCTTTAGCTTTTGCTTCAGGCTTTCCAATTCTTCTTGTTTGGCTCTTTCTAGCGCA
ATTCTTTCGTATTCCAGTCTTTTTTGTTTCTTCCTCTCATATTCTTCGTCACTCAGCTTATGTTTCTTAG
AGTCTAAAGCGCCAGGCGTTTTTGGTATTCCACTGCTACTCGGAGAATTTACTTGTGTATTTGACCTTGA
ACTAAAGACCTTAGATGATCCCGAAGGTGGATAGTGTAGTTTCGTTTTCTGTTCTGCATTATAATACAAT
GGGCGACCGTTTTCGTGAATGATCTCCCAGCCTGGAGGTAATCTCACCCTTCTCAAATCTATCATTTTGC
TGGCTGCGACGTTTATGTCTTTCTTCGTTATCCTTTTATATGTTTCAAATTTTCGACCATTTCTCCAATA
ACTCATCGCAGTTTTGGCTTTAAAAATGGAAACTTTGCAGGGAGAGTTTTTTACTACATTAATCAATTTG
GNGACGACCCCAATACCG
